>Addgene plasmid #155085 | pLCKO_AAVS1_sgRNA_2 | addgene full sequence | sequence record 308013 | Addgene NGS Result
CCCGGGTTGCGCCTTTTCCAAGGCAGCCCTGGGTTTGCGCAGGGACGCGGCTGCTCTGGGCGTGGTTCCG
GGAAACGCAGCGGCGCCGACCCTGGGTCTCGCACATTCTTCACGTCCGTTCGCAGCGTCACCCGGATCTT
CGCCGCTACCCTTGTGGGCCCCCCGGCGACGCTTCCTGCTCCGCCCCTAAGTCGGGAAGGTTCCTTGCGG
TTCGCGGCGTGCCGGACGTGACAAACGGAAGCCGCACGTCTCACTAGTACCCTCGCAGACGGACAGCGCC
AGGGAGCAATGGCAGCGCGCCGACCGCGATGGGCTGTGGCCAATAGCGGCTGCTCAGCAGGGCGCGCCGA
GAGCAGCGGCCGGGAAGGGGCGGTGCGGGAGGCGGGGTGTGGGGCGGTAGTGTGGGCCCTGTTCCTGCCC
GCGCGGTGTTCCGCATTCTGCAAGCCTCCGGAGCGCACGTCGGCAGTCGGCTCCCTCGTTGACCGAATCA
CCGACCTCTCTCCCCAGGGGGATCCACCGGAGCTTACCATGACCGAGTACAAGCCCACGGTGCGCCTCGC
CACCCGCGACGACGTCCCCAGGGCCGTACGCACCCTCGCCGCCGCGTTCGCCGACTACCCCGCCACGCGC
CACACCGTCGATCCGGACCGCCACATCGAGCGGGTCACCGAGCTGCAAGAACTCTTCCTCACGCGCGTCG
GGCTCGACATCGGCAAGGTGTGGGTCGCGGACGACGGCGCCGCCGTGGCGGTCTGGACCACGCCGGAGAG
CGTCGAAGCGGGGGCGGTGTTCGCCGAGATCGGCCCGCGCATGGCCGAGTTGAGCGGTTCCCGGCTGGCC
GCGCAGCAACAGATGGAAGGCCTCCTGGCGCCGCACCGGCCCAAGGAGCCCGCGTGGTTCCTGGCCACCG
TCGGCGTCTCGCCCGACCACCAGGGCAAGGGTCTGGGCAGCGCCGTCGTGCTCCCCGGAGTGGAGGCGGC
CGAGCGCGCCGGGGTGCCCGCCTTCCTGGAGACCTCCGCGCCCCGCAACCTCCCCTTCTACGAGCGGCTC
GGCTTCACCGTCACCGCCGACGTCGAGGTGCCCGAAGGACCGCGCACCTGGTGCATGACCCGCAAGCCCG
GTGCCTGAACGCGTTAAGTCGACAATCAACCTCTGGATTACAAAATTTGTGAAAGATTGACTGGTATTCT
TAACTATGTTGCTCCTTTTACGCTATGTGGATACGCTGCTTTAATGCCTTTGTATCATGCTATTGCTTCC
CGTATGGCTTTCATTTTCTCCTCCTTGTATAAATCCTGGTTGCTGTCTCTTTATGAGGAGTTGTGGCCCG
TTGTCAGGCAACGTGGCGTGGTGTGCACTGTGTTTGCTGACGCAACCCCCACTGGTTGGGGCATTGCCAC
CACCTGTCAGCTCCTTTCCGGGACTTTCGCTTTCCCCCTCCCTATTGCCACGGCGGAACTCATCGCCGCC
TGCCTTGCCCGCTGCTGGACAGGGGCTCGGCTGTTGGGCACTGACAATTCCGTGGTGTTGTCGGGGAAAT
CATCGTCCTTTCCTTGGCTGCTCGCCTGTGTTGCCACCTGGATTCTGCGCGGGACGTCCTTCTGCTACGT
CCCTTCGGCCCTCAATCCAGCGGACCTTCCTTCCCGCGGCCTGCTGCCGGCTCTGCGGCCTCTTCCGCGT
CTTCGCCTTCGCCCTCAGACGAGTCGGATCTCCCTTTGGGCCGCCTCCCCGCGTCGACTTTAAGACCAAT
GACTTACAAGGCAGCTGTAGATCTTAGCCACTTTTTAAAAGAAAAGGGGGGACTGGAAGGGCTAATTCAC
TCCCAACGAAGACAAGATCTGCTTTTTGCTTGTACTGGGTCTCTCTGGTTAGACCAGATCTGAGCCTGGG
AGCTCTCTGGCTAACTAGGGAACCCACTGCTTAAGCCTCAATAAAGCTTGCCTTGAGTGCTTCAAGTAGT
GTGTGCCCGTCTGTTGTGTGACTCTGGTAACTAGAGATCCCTCAGACCCTTTTAGTCAGTGTGGAAAATC
TCTAGCAGTACGTATAGTAGTTCATGTCATCTTATTATTCAGTATTTATAACTTGCAAAGAAATGAATAT
CAGAGAGTGAGAGGAACTTGTTTATTGCAGCTTATAATGGTTACAAATAAAGCAATAGCATCACAAATTT
CACAAATAAAGCATTTTTTTCACTGCATTCTAGTTGTGGTTTGTCCAAACTCATCAATGTATCTTATCAT
GTCTGGCTCTAGCTATCCCGCCCCTAACTCCGCCCATCCCGCCCCTAACTCCGCCCAGTTCCGCCCATTC
TCCGCCCCATGGCTGACTAATTTTTTTTATTTATGCAGAGGCCGAGGCCGCCTCGGCCTCTGAGCTATTC
CAGAAGTAGTGAGGAGGCTTTTTTGGAGGCCTAGGGACGTACCCAATTCGCCCTATAGTGAGTCGTATTA
CGCGCGCTCACTGGCCGTCGTTTTACAACGTCGTGACTGGGAAAACCCTGGCGTTACCCAACTTAATCGC
CTTGCAGCACATCCCCCTTTCGCCAGCTGGCGTAATAGCGAAGAGGCCCGCACCGATCGCCCTTCCCAAC
AGTTGCGCAGCCTGAATGGCGAATGGG
[124 nt withheld, positions 2618-2741]
C
[91 nt withheld, positions 2743-2833]
A
[49 nt withheld, positions 2835-2883]
CCTTTGACGTTGGAGTCCACGTTCTTT
[37 nt withheld, positions 2911-2947]
ACCCTATCTCGGTCTATTCTTTTGATTTATAAGGGATTTTGCCGATTTCGGCCTATTGGTTAAAAAATGA
GCTGATTTAACAAAAATTTAACGCGAATTTTAACAAAATATTAACGCTTACAATTTAGGTGGCACTTTTC
GGGGAAATGTGCGCGGAACCCCTATTTGTTTATTTTTCTAAATACATTCAAATATGTATCCGCTCATGAG
ACAATAACCCTGATAAATGCTTCAATAATATTGAAAAAGGAAGAGTATGAGTATTCAACATTTCCGTGTC
GCCCTTATTCCCTTTTTTGCGGCATTTTGCCTTCCTGTTTTTGCTCACCCAGAAACGCTGGTGAAAGTAA
AAGATGCTGAAGATCAGTTGGGTGCACGAGTGGGTTACATCGAACTGGATCTCAACAGCGGTAAGATCCT
TGAGAGTTTTCGCCCCGAAGAACGTTTTCCAATGATGAGCACTTTTAAAGTTCTGCTATGTGGCGCGGTA
TTATCCCGTATTGACGCCGGGCAAGAGCAACTCGGTCGCCGCATACACTATTCTCAGAATGACTTGGTTG
AGTACTCACCAGTCACAGAAAAGCATCTTACGGATGGCATGACAGTAAGAGAATTATGCAGTGCTGCCAT
AACCATGAGTGATAACACTGCGGCCAACTTACTTCTGACAACGATCGGAGGACCGAAGGAGCTAACCGCT
TTTTTGCACAACATGGGGGATCATGTAACTCGCCTTGATCGTTGGGAACCGGAGCTGAATGAAGCCATAC
CAAACGACGAGCGTGACACCACGATGCCTGTAGCAATGGCAACAACGTTGCGCAAACTATTAACTGGCGA
ACTACTTACTCTAGCTTCCCGGCAACAATTAATAGACTGGATGGAGGCGGATAAAGTTGCAGGACCACTT
CTGCGCTCGGCCCTTCCGGCTGGCTGGTTTATTGCTGATAAATCTGGAGCCGGTGAGCGTGGGTCTCGCG
GTATCATTGCAGCACTGGGGCCAGATGGTAAGCCCTCCCGTATCGTAGTTATCTACACGACGGGGAGTCA
GGCAACTATGGATGAACGAAATAGACAGATCGCTGAGATAGGTGCCTCACTGATTAAGCATTGGTAACTG
TCAGACCAAGTTTACTCATATATACTTTAGATTGATTTAAAACTTCATTTTTAATTTAAAAGGATCTAGG
TGAAGATCCTTTTTGATAATCTCATGACCAAAATCCCTTAACGTGAGTTTTCGTTCCACTGAGCGTCAGA
CCCCGTAGAAAAGATCAAAGGATCTTCTTGAGATCCTTTTTTTCTGCGCGTAATCTGCTGCTTGCAAACA
AAAAAACCACCGCTACCAGCGGTGGTTTGTTTGCCGGATCAAGAGCTACCAACTCTTTTTCCGAAGGTAA
CTGGCTTCAGCAGAGCGCAGATACCAAATACTGTTCTTCTAGTGTAGCCGTAGTTAGGCCACCACTTCAA
GAACTCTGTAGCACCGCCTACATACCTCGCTCTGCTAATCCTGTTACCAGTGGCTGCTGCCAGTGGCGAT
AAGTCGTGTCTTACCGGGTTGGACTCAAGACGATAGTTACCGGATAAGGCGCAGCGGTCGGGCTGAACGG
GGGGTTCGTGCACACAGCCCAGCTTGGAGCGAACGACCTACACCGAACTGAGATACCTACAGCGTGAGCT
ATGAGAAAGCGCCACGCTTCCCGAAGGGAGAAAGGCGGACAGGTATCCGGTAAGCGGCAGGGTCGGAACA
GGAGAGCGCACGAGGGAGCTTCCAGGGGGAAACGCCTGGTATCTTTATAGTCCTGTCGGGTTTCGCCACC
TCTGACTTGAGCGTCGATTTTTGTGATGCTCGTCAGGGGGGCGGAGCCTATGGAAAAACGCCAGCAACGC
GGCCTTTTTACGGTTCCTGGCCTTTTGCTGGCCTTTTGCTCACATGTTCTTTCCTGCGTTATCCCCTGAT
TCTGTGGATAACCGTATTACCGCCTTTGAGTGAGCTGATACCGCTCGCCGCAGCCGAACGACCGAGCGCA
GCGAGTCAGTGAGCGAGGAAGCGGAAGAGCGCCCAATACGCAAACCGCCTCTCCCCGCGCGTTGGCCGAT
TCATTAATGCAGCTGGCACGACAGGTTTCCCGACTGGAAAGCGGGCAGTGAGCGCAACGCAATTAATGTG
AGTTAGCTCACTCATTAGGCACCCCAGGCTTTACACTTTATGCTTCCGGCTCGTATGTTGTGTGGAATTG
TGAGCGGATAACAATTTCACACAGGAAACAGCTATGACCATGATTACGCCAAGCGCGCAATTAACCCTCA
CTAAAGGGAACAAAAGCTGGAGCTGCAAGCTTAATGTAGTCTTATGCAATACTCTTGTAGTCTTGCAACA
TGGTAACGATGAGTTAGCAACATGCCTTACAAGGAGAGAAAAAGCACCGTGCATGCCGATTGGTGGAAGT
AAGGTGGTACGATCGTGCCTTATTAGGAAGGCAACAGACGGGTCTGACATGGATTGGACGAACCACTGAA
TTGCCGCATTGCAGAGATATTGTATTTAAGTGCCTAGCTCGATACATAAACGGGTCTCTCTGGTTAGACC
AGATCTGAGCCTGGGAGCTCTCTGGCTAACTAGGGAACCCACTGCTTAAGCCTCAATAAAGCTTGCCTTG
AGTGCTTCAAGTAGTGTGTGCCCGTCTGTTGTGTGACTCTGGTAACTAGAGATCCCTCAGACCCTTTTAG
TCAGTGTGGAAAATCTCTAGCAGTGGCGCCCGAACAGGGACTTGAAAGCGAAAGGGAAACCAGAGGAGCT
CTCTCGACGCAGGACTCGGCTTGCTGAAGCGCGCACGGCAAGAGGCGAGGGGCGGCGACTGGTGAGTACG
CCAAAAATTTTGACTAGCGGAGGCTAGAAGGAGAGAGATGGGTGCGAGAGCGTCAGTATTAAGCGGGGGA
GAATTAGATCGCGATGGGAAAAAATTCGGTTAAGGCCAGGGGGAAAGAAAAAATATAAATTAAAACATAT
AGTATGGGCAAGCAGGGAGCTAGAACGATTCGCAGTTAATCCTGGCCTGTTAGAAACATCAGAAGGCTGT
AGACAAATACTGGGACAGCTACAACCATCCCTTCAGACAGGATCAGAAGAACTTAGATCATTATATAATA
CAGTAGCAACCCTCTATTGTGTGCATCAAAGGATAGAGATAAAAGACACCAAGGAAGCTTTAGACAAGAT
AGAGGAAGAGCAAAACAAAAGTAAGACCACCGCACAGCAAGCGGCCGCTGATCTTCAGACCTGGAGGAGG
AGATATGAGGGACAATTGGAGAAGTGAATTATATAAATATAAAGTAGTAAAAATTGAACCATTAGGAGTA
GCACCCACCAAGGCAAAGAGAAGAGTGGTGCAGAGAGAAAAAAGAGCAGTGGGAATAGGAGCTTTGTTCC
TTGGGTTCTTGGGAGCAGCAGGAAGCACTATGGGCGCAGCGTCAATGACGCTGACGGTACAGGCCAGACA
ATTATTGTCTGGTATAGTGCAGCAGCAGAACAATTTGCTGAGGGCTATTGAGGCGCAACAGCATCTGTTG
CAACTCACAGTCTGGGGCATCAAGCAGCTCCAGGCAAGAATCCTGGCTGTGGAAAGATACCTAAAGGATC
AACAGCTCCTGGGGATTTGGGGTTGCTCTGGAAAACTCATTTGCACCACTGCTGTGCCTTGGAATGCTAG
TTGGAGTAATAAATCTCTGGAACAGATTTGGAATCACACGACCTGGATGGAGTGGGACAGAGAAATTAAC
AATTACACAAGCTTAATACACTCCTTAATTGAAGAATCGCAAAACCAGCAAGAAAAGAATGAACAAGAAT
TATTGGAATTAGATAAATGGGCAAGTTTGTGGAATTGGTTTAACATAACAAATTGGCTGTGGTATATAAA
ATTATTCATAATGATAGTAGGAGGCTTGGTAGGTTTAAGAATAGTTTTTGCTGTACTTTCTATAGTGAAT
AGAGTTAGGCAGGGATATTCACCATTATCGTTTCAGACCCACCTCCCAACCCCGAGGGGACCCAGAGAGG
GCCTATTTCCCATGATTCCTTCATATTTGCATATACGATACAAGGCTGTTAGAGAGATAATTAGAATTAA
TTTGACTGTAAACACAAAGATATTAGTACAAAATACGTGACGTAGAAAGTAATAATTTCTTGGGTAGTTT
GCAGTTTTAAAATTATGTTTTAAAATGGACTATCATATGCTTACCGTAACTTGAAAGTATTTCGATTTCT
TGGCTTTATATATCTTGTGGAAAGGACGAGGTACCGGTCACCAATCCTGTCCCTAGGTTTTAGAGCTAGA
AATAGCAAGTTAAAATAAGGCTAGTCCGTTATCAACTTGAAAAAGTGGCACCGAGTCGGTGCTTTTTTGA
ATTCTAGATCTTGAGACAAATGGCAGTATTCATCCACAATTTTAAAAGAAAAGGGGGGATTGGGGGGTAC
AGTGCAGGGGAAAGAATAGTAGACATAATAGCAACAGACATACAAACTAAAGAATTACAAAAACAAATTA
CAAAAATTCAAAATTTTCGGGTTTATTACAGGGACAGCAGAGATCCACTTTGGCGCCGGCTCGAGGGGG
Features (pLannotate 1.2.2; 27 found; start..end, strand, type, name):
      7..507     +  promoter       hPGK promoter: human phosphoglycerate kinase 1 promoter
    529..1128    +  CDS            PuroR (fragment): puromycin N-acetyltransferase; pac from Streptomyces; confers resistance to puromycin
   1144..1732    +  misc_feature   WPRE: woodchuck hepatitis virus posttranscriptional regulatory element
   1783..1802    +  misc_feature   cPPT/CTS (fragment): central polypurine tract and central termination sequence of HIV-1
   1804..2037    +  LTR            3' LTR (ΔU3): self-inactivating 3' long terminal repeat (LTR) from HIV-1
   2115..2236    +  polyA_signal   SV40 poly(A) signal: SV40 polyadenylation signal
   2276..2411    +  rep_origin     SV40 ori: SV40 origin of replication
   2432..2450    -  promoter       T7 promoter: promoter for bacteriophage T7 RNA polymerase
   2458..2613    +  CDS            lacZα (fragment): LacZα fragment of β-galactosidase; lacZ fragment
   2618..3046    +  rep_origin     f1 ori (sequence partly withheld): f1 bacteriophage origin of replication; arrow indicates direction of (+) strand synthesis
   3099..3203    +  promoter       AmpR promoter: bla
   3204..4064    +  CDS            AmpR: β-lactamase; bla; confers resistance to ampicillin, carbenicillin, and related antibiotics
   4235..4823    +  rep_origin     ori: high-copy-number ColE1/pMB1/pBR322/pUC origin of replication
   5006..5098    +  CDS            lacI (fragment): lac repressor; lacI; The lac repressor binds to the lac operator to inhibit transcription in E. coli. This inhibition can be relieved by adding lactose or isopropyl-β-D-thiogalactopyranoside (IPTG).
   5111..5132    +  protein_bind   CAP binding site: CAP binding activates transcription in the presence of cAMP. E. coli catabolite activator protein
   5147..5177    +  promoter       lac promoter: promoter for the E. coli lac operon
   5185..5201    +  protein_bind   lac operator: The lac repressor binds to the lac operator to inhibit transcription in E. coli. This inhibition can be relieved by adding lactose or isopropyl-β-D-thiogalactopyranoside (IPTG). lac repressor encoded by lacI
   5246..5264    +  promoter       T3 promoter: promoter for bacteriophage T3 RNA polymerase
   5292..5518    +  promoter       RSV promoter: Rous sarcoma virus enhancer/promoter
   5519..5699    +  LTR            5' LTR (truncated): truncated 5' long terminal repeat (LTR) from HIV-1
   5746..5871    +  misc_feature   HIV-1 Ψ: packaging signal of human immunodeficiency virus type 1
   5855..6218    +  CDS            HIV-1 gag (fragment): gag protein from human immunodeficiency virus 1; gag
   6364..6597    +  misc_feature   RRE: The Rev response element (RRE) of HIV-1 allows for Rev-dependent mRNA export from the nucleus to the cytoplasm.
   6974..7000    +  CDS            Rev (fragment): human immunodeficiency virus 1 (HIV-1) Rev protein; rev; enhances nuclear export of unspliced and incompletely spliced viral mRNAs
   7004..7244    +  promoter       U6 promoter: RNA polymerase III promoter for human U6 snRNA
   7274..7349    +  misc_RNA       gRNA scaffold: guide RNA scaffold for the Streptococcus pyogenes CRISPR/Cas9 system
   7397..7514    +  misc_feature   cPPT/CTS: central polypurine tract and central termination sequence of HIV-1
