[The description below was written by a language model from this plasmid's Addgene catalogue record and pLannotate feature annotations shown in this document.]
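Description:
pLCKO_AAVS1_sgRNA_2 is a third-generation-style, self-inactivating HIV-1 lentiviral transfer plasmid built on the pLCKO backbone for delivering a single Cas9 guide RNA into mammalian cells. In bacteria it is maintained through a high-copy ColE1/pUC-type origin and ampicillin resistance (AmpR); an f1 origin, an SV40 origin and lac-derived remnants are also annotated in the backbone. The viral portion begins with an RSV promoter fused to a truncated 5' LTR, which drives production of the genomic RNA in packaging cells. It continues through the Ψ packaging signal with a partial gag sequence, the Rev response element for Rev-dependent nuclear export, and a cPPT/CTS. It ends in a ΔU3 3' LTR that disables LTR promoter activity after integration, followed by an SV40 polyadenylation signal.

The payload consists of two cassettes. A human U6 RNA polymerase III promoter drives a 20-nt spacer directed against the human AAVS1 safe harbor locus, fused to the Streptococcus pyogenes Cas9 gRNA scaffold. The spacer was inserted at BfuAI sites that were destroyed during cloning. Downstream, a human PGK promoter expresses puromycin N-acetyltransferase for selection of transduced cells, with a WPRE to enhance transcript expression. No Cas9 coding sequence is annotated, so the nuclease must be supplied separately, for example by a Cas9-expressing cell line.

The record states only that the plasmid expresses an AAVS1-targeting gRNA. Such guides commonly serve as cutting controls at a locus regarded as neutral, which fits the associated genetic interaction screening study. The sequenced record is 7,566 nt, shorter than the listed backbone size of 9,436 bp, and the record does not explain this difference.
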