Addgene plasmid #155085: pLCKO_AAVS1_sgRNA_2
Purpose: lentiviral plasmid expressing Cas9 gRNA targeting AAVS1 safe harbor locus
Depositing lab: Jason Moffat. Depositing organization: University of Toronto. Publication: Systematic mapping of genetic interactions for de novo fatty acid synthesis identifies C12orf49 as a regulator of lipid metabolism. Aregger M, Lawson KA, Billmann M, Costanzo M, Tong AHY, Chan K, Rahman M, Brown KR, Ross C, Usaj M, Nedyalkova L, Sizova O, Habsid A, Pawling J, Lin ZY, Abdouni H, Wong CJ, Weiss A, Mero P, Dennis JW, Gingras AC, Myers CL, Andrews BJ, Boone C, Moffat J. Nat Metab. 2020 Jun;2(6):499-513. doi: 10.1038/s42255-020-0211-z. Epub 2020 Jun 1. PubMed 32694731.
Backbone
  Vector backbone: pLCKO (Addgene plasmid # 73311)
  Backbone size w/o insert (bp): 9436
  Vector type: Mammalian Expression, Lentiviral, CRISPR
  Selectable markers: Puromycin
Growth in bacteria
  Bacterial resistance: Ampicillin, 100 μg/mL
  Growth temperature: 30°C
  Growth strain: NEB Stable
  Copy number: High Copy
Gene/Insert
  Gene/Insert name: AAVS1_sgRNA_2
  gRNA/shRNA sequence: GTCACCAATCCTGTCCCTAG
  Species: H. sapiens (human)
  Insert size (bp): 20
  Promoter: U6 promoter
  Cloning method: Restriction Enzyme; 5′ cloning site BfuAI (destroyed during cloning); 3′ cloning site BfuAI (destroyed during cloning)
  Sequencing primers: 5′ ACTATCATATGCTTACCGTAAC
Terms and licenses: Academic/Nonprofit Terms; Industry Terms: Not Available to Industry
How to cite: pLCKO_AAVS1_sgRNA_2 was a gift from Jason Moffat (Addgene plasmid # 155085 ; http://n2t.net/addgene:155085 ; RRID:Addgene_155085)
